>Addgene plasmid #57882 | mKO2-MAP4-C-10 | depositor partial sequence | sequence record 89034 | insert sequence
GTGACGTCAGATCCGCTAGCGCTACCGGTCGCCACCATGGTGAGTGTGATTAAACCAGAGATGAAGATGA
GGTACTACATGGACGGCTCCGTCAATGGGCATGAGTTCACAATTGAAGGTGAAGGCACAGGCAGACCTTA
CGAGGGACATCAAGAGATGACACTACGCGTCACAATGGCCGAGGGCGGGCCAATGCCTTTCGCGTTTGAC
TTAGTGTCACACGTGTTCTGTTACGGCCACAGAGTATTTACTAAATATCCAGAAGAGATACCAGACTATT
TCAAACAAGCATTTCCTGAAGGCCTGTCATGGGAAAGGTCGTTGGAGTTCGAAGATGGTGGGTCCGCTTC
AGTCAGTGCGCATATAAGCCTTAGAGGAAACACCTTCTACCACAAATCCAAATTTACTGGGGTTAACTTT
CCTGCCGATGGTCCTATCATGCAAAACCAAAGTGTTGATTGGGAGCCATCAACCGAGAAAATTACTGCCA
GCGACGGAGTTCTGAAGGGTGATGTTACGATGTACCTAAAACTTGAAGGAGGCGGCAATCACAAATGCCA
AATGAAGACTACTTACAAGGCGGCAAAAGAGATTCTTGAAATGCCAGGAGACCATTACATCGGCCATCGC
CTCGTCAGGAAAACCGAAGGCAACATTACTGAGCAGGTAGAAGATGCAGTAGCTCATAGCTCCGGACTCA
GATCTGGTGGCTCCGCAGGATCCCGGCAAGAAGAAGCAAAGGCTGCTGTAGGTGTGACTGGAAATGACAT
CACTACCCCGCCAAACAAGGAGCCACCACCAAGCCCAGAAAAGAAAGCAAAGCCTTTGGCCACCACTCAA
CCTGCAAAGACTTCAACATCGAAAGCCAAAACACAGCCCACTTCTCTCCCTAAGCAACCAGCTCCCACCA
CCTCTGGTGGGTTGAATAAAAAACCCATGAGCCTCGCCTCAGGCTCAGTGCCAGCTGCCCCACACAAACG
CCCTGCTGCTGCCACTGCTACTGCCAGGCCTTCCACCCTACCTGCCAGAGACGTGAAGCCAAAGCCAATT
ACAGAAGCTAAGGTTGCCGAAAAGCGGACCTCTCCATCCAAGCCTTCATCTGCCCCAGCCCTCAAACCTG
GACCTAAAACCACCCCAACCGTTTCAAAAGCCACATCTCCCTCAACTCTTGTTTCCACTGGACCAAGTAG
TAGAAGTCCAGCTACAACTCTGCCTAAGAGGCCAACCAGCATCAAGACTGAGGGGAAACCTGCTGATGTC
AAAAGGATGACTGCTAAGTCTGCCTCAGCTGACTTGAGTCGCTCAAAGACCACCTCTGCCAGTTCTGTGA
AGAGAAACACCACTCCCACTGGGGCAGCACCCCCAGCAGGGATGACTTCCACTCGAGTCAAGCCCATGTC
TGCACCTAGCCGCTCTTCTGGGGCTCTTTCTGTGGACAAGAAGCCCACTTCCACTAAGCCTAGCTCCTCT
GCTCCCAGGGTGAGCCGCCTGGCCACAACTGTTTCTGCCCCTGACCTGAAGAGTGTTCGCTCCAAGGTCG
GCTCTACAGAAAACATCAAACACCAGCCTGGAGGAGGCCGGGCCAAGGTAGAGAAAAAAACAGAGGCAGC
TACCACAGCTGGGAAGCCTGAACCTAATGCAGTCACTAAAGCAGCCGGCTCCATTGCGAGTGCACAGAAA
CCGCCTGCTGGGAAAGTCCAGATAGTATCCAAAAAAGTGAGCTACAGTCATATTCAATCCAAGTGTGTTT
CCAAGGACAATATTAAGCATGTCCCTGGATGTGGCAATGTTCAGATTCAGAACAAGAAAGTGGACATATC
CAAGGTCTCCTCCAAGTGTGGGTCCAAAGCTAATATCAAGCACAAGCCTGGTGGAGGAGATGTCAAGATT
GAAAGTCAGAAGTTGAACTTCAAGGAGAAGGCCCAAGCCAAAGTGGGATAGGGATCCACCGGATCTAGAT
AACTGATCATAATCAGCCATACCACATT
