>Addgene plasmid #57882 | mKO2-MAP4-C-10 | addgene partial sequence | sequence record 132286 | SV40pA-R 5'-GAAATTTGTGATGCTATTGC-3'
ACAACAACAATTGCATTCATTTTATGTTTCAGGTTCAGGGGGAGGTGTGGGAGGTTTTTTAAAGCAAGTA
AAACCTCTACAAATGTGGTATGGCTGATTATGATCAGTTATCTAGATCCGGTGGATCCCTATCCCACTTT
GGCTTGGGCCTTCTCCTTGAAGTTCAACTTCTGACTTTCAATCTTGACATCTCCTCCACCAGGCTTGTGC
TTGATATTAGCTTTGGACCCACACTTGGAGGAGACCTTGGATATGTCCACTTTCTTGTTCTGAATCTGAA
CATTGCCACATCCAGGGACATGCTTAATATTGTCCTTGGAAACACACTTGGATTGAATATGACTGTAGCT
CACTTTTTTGGATACTATCTGGACTTTCCCAGCAGGCGGTTTCTGTGCACTCGCAATGGAGCCGGCTGCT
TTAGTGACTGCATTAGGTTCAGGCTTCCCAGCTGTGGTAGCTGCCTCTGTTTTTTTCTCTACCTTGGCCC
GGCCTCCTCCAGGCTGGTGTTTGATGTTTTCTGTAGAGCCGACCTTGGAGCGAACACTCTTCAGGTCAGG
GGCAGAAACAGTTGTGGCCAGGCGGCTCACCCTGGGAGCAGAGGAGCTAGGCTTAGTGGAAGTGGGCTTC
TTGTCCACAGAAAGAGCCCCAGAAGAGCGGCTAGGTGCAGACATGGGCTTGACTCGAGTGGAAGTCATCC
CTGCTGGGGGTGCTGCCCCAGTGG
