[The description below was written by a language model from this plasmid's Addgene catalogue record.]
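Description:
mKO2-MAP4-C-10 is a mammalian expression plasmid built on the mKO2-C1 backbone (about 4.75 kb without the insert), a C1-style fluorescent protein fusion vector. It is maintained in E. coli as a high-copy plasmid under kanamycin selection, and it carries a neomycin resistance marker so that transfected mammalian cells can be selected with G418. The record does not list the origin of replication or give a feature table. The 3′ sequencing primer named in the record implies an SV40 polyadenylation signal downstream of the cloning region.

The payload is mouse MAP4 (microtubule-associated protein 4), expressed from the CMV promoter as a fusion with the orange fluorescent protein mKO2 (monomeric Kusabira Orange 2). The tag is supplied by the backbone and sits at the N terminus, so MAP4 lies downstream of the fluorescent protein. The "C-10" in the name probably refers to this orientation and to the linker length between the two parts, but the record does not say so, nor does it state whether the full-length coding sequence or a fragment of MAP4 is present or how it was cloned.

Because MAP4 binds along microtubules, the fusion serves as a localization marker that labels the microtubule cytoskeleton in transfected cells for fluorescence microscopy. The stated excitation and emission maxima are 551 nm and 565 nm, which places the signal in the orange range. This makes it suitable for combining with green or far-red markers in multicolour imaging.
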