Addgene plasmid #57882: mKO2-MAP4-C-10
Purpose: Localization: Microtubules, Excitation: 551, Emission: 565
Depositing lab: Michael Davidson. Depositing organization: Florida State University, Tallahassee.
Backbone
  Vector backbone: mKO2-C1
  Backbone size w/o insert (bp): 4750
  Vector type: Mammalian Expression
  Selectable markers: Neomycin (select with G418)
Growth in bacteria
  Bacterial resistance: Kanamycin, 50 μg/mL
  Growth temperature: 37°C
  Growth strain: DH5alpha
  Copy number: High Copy
Gene/Insert
  Gene/Insert name: MAP4 (alt name: NM_008633.4)
  Species: M. musculus (mouse)
  Promoter: CMV
  Tag / fusion protein: mKO2 (N terminal on backbone)
  Cloning method: Unknown
  Sequencing primers: 5′ CMV-F; 3′ SV40pA-R
Terms and licenses: Academic/Nonprofit Terms; Industry Terms: Not Available to Industry
Depositor comments: . Excitation = 551; Emission = 565
How to cite: mKO2-MAP4-C-10 was a gift from Michael Davidson (Addgene plasmid # 57882 ; http://n2t.net/addgene:57882 ; RRID:Addgene_57882)
